>Addgene plasmid #75467 | pECJ3D | depositor full sequence | sequence record 152158 | pECJ3D sequence 5886 bps
GACGTCTGTGCAAGTACTACTGTTCTGCAGTCACTTGAATTCGATACCCAGCTGTTATTTGTATAGTTCA
TCCATGCCATGTGTAATCCCAGCAGCGGTTACAAACTCAAGAAGGACCATGTGGTCTCTCTTTTCGTTGG
GATCTTTCGAAAGGGCAGATTGTGTGGACAGGTAATGGTTGTCTGGTAAAAGGACAGGGCCATCGCCAAT
CGGAGTATTTTGTTGATAATGGTCTGCTAGTTGAACGCTTCCATCTTCAATGTTGTGTCTAATTTTGAAG
TTAACTTTGATTCCATTCTTTTGTTTGTCTGCCATGATGTATACATTGTGTGAGTTATAGTTGTATTCCA
ATTTGTGTCCAAGAATGTTTCCATCTTCTTTAAAATCAATACCTTTTAACTCGATTCTATTAACAAGGGT
ATCACCTTCAAACTTGACTTCAGCACGTGTCTTGTAGTTCCCGTCATCTTTGAAAAATATAGTTCTTTCC
TGTACGTAACCTTCGGGCATGGCACTCTTGAAAAAGTCATGCTGTTTCATGTGATCTGGGTATCTCGCAA
AGCATTGAACACCATAACCGAAAGTAGTGACAAGTGTTGGCCACGGAACAGGTAGTTTTCCAGTAGTGCA
AATAAATTTAAGGGTAAGTTTTCCGTATGTTGCATCACCTTCACCCTCTCCACTGACAGAAAATTTGTGC
CCATTAACATCACCATCTAATTCAACAAGAATTGGGACAACTCCAGTGAAAAGTTCTTCTCCTTTACGCA
TGTGCACTACCTCCTTGGTTGTCTATGCTATGCTGATCTACAACTGGCATGCGGTCAGTGCGTCCTGCTG
ATGTGCTCAGTATCTCTATCACTGATAGGGATGTCAATCTCTATCACTGATAGGGAAACGTTTCGCAGAA
GCTTCCGCAAGGTACCACTTTGCCGCGGTTAAACTCGTCTTCTGTTCGCCTGGCCCGCGTTCAGCATATT
GGGGGCCACTTCGTTGGTGTTTTCTTCGTTTTTGTTCGCCGCCTGCCCGCTTTCCAGTCGGGAAACCTGT
CGTGCCAGTTGCATTAATGAATCGGCCAACGCGCGGGGAGAGGCGGTTTGCGTATTGGGAGCCAGGGTGG
TTTTTCTTTTCACCAGTGAGACGGGCAACAGTTGATTGCCCTTCACCGCCTGGCCCTGAGAGAGTTGCAG
CAAGCGGTCCACGCTGGTTTGCCCCAGCAGGCGAAAATCCTGTTTGATGGTGGTTAACGGCGGGATATAA
CATGAGCTGTCTTCGGTATCGTCGTATCCCACTACCGAGATGTCCGCACCAACGCGCAGCCCGGACTCGG
TAATGGCGCGCATTGCGCCCAGCGCCATCTGATCGTTGGCAACCAGCATCGCAGTGGGAACGATGCCCTC
ATTCAGCATTTGCATGGTTTGTTGAAAACCGGACATGGCACTCCAGTCGCCTTCCCGTTCCGCTATCGGC
TGAATTTGATTGCGAGTGAGATATTTATGCCAGCCAGCCAGACGCAGACGCGCCGAGACAGAACTTAATG
GGCCCGCTAACAGCGCGATTTGCTGGTGACCCAATGCGACCAGATGCTCCACGCCCAGTCGCGTACCGTC
TTCATGGGAGAAAATAATACTGTTGATGGGTGTCTGGTCAGAGACATCAAGAAATAACGCCGGAACATTA
GTGCAGGCAGCTTCCACAGCAATGGCATCCTGGTCATCCAGCGGATAGTTAATGATCAGCCCACTGACGC
GCTGCGCGAGAAGATTGTGAACCGCTGCTTTACAGGCTTCGACGCCGCTTCGTTCTACCATCGACACCAC
CACGCTGGCACCCAGTTGATCGGCGCGAGATTTAATCGCCGCGACAATTTGCGACGGCGCGTGCAGGGCC
AGACTGGAGGTGGCAACGCCAATCAGCAACGACTGTTTGCCCGCCAGTTGTTGTGCCACGCGGTTGGGAA
TGTAATTCAGCTCCGCCATCGCCGCTTCCACTTTTTCCCGCGTTTTCGCAGAAACGTGGCTGGCCTGGTT
CACCACGCGGGAAACGGTCTGATAAGAGACACCGGCATACTCTGCGACATCGTACAGCGTTACTGGTTTC
ACATTCACCATTGTACACCCTCTCCTTATATTGGGACCTATGGATCCGGTCAGTGCGTCCTGCTGATGTG
CTCAGTATCTCTATCACTGATAGGGATGTCAATCTCTATCACTGATAGGGACGGCCGCCCGTTCCATGGC
TGAAATGAGCTGTTGACAATTAATCATCCGGCTCGTATAATGTGTGGAATTGTGAGCGGATAACAATTTC
ACACGTCGACCGCCTTCGGCGAAGCTCCACACGAGAGCTAGCATGTCTCGTTTAGATAAAAGTAAAGTGA
TTAACAGCGCATTAGAGCTGCTTAATGAGGTCGGAATCGAAGGTTTAACAACCCGTAAACTCGCCCAGAA
GCTAGGTGTAGAGCAGCCTACATTGTATTGGCATGTAAAAAATAAGCGGGCTTTGCTCGACGCCTTAGCC
ATTGAGATGTTAGATAGGCACCATACTCACTTTTGCCCTTTAGAAGGGGAAAGCTGGCAAGATTTTTTAC
GTAATAACGCTAAAAGTTTTAGATGTGCTTTACTAAGTCATCGCGATGGAGCAAAAGTACATTTAGGTAC
ACGGCCTACAGAAAAACAGTATGAAACTCTCGAAAATCAATTAGCCTTTTTATGCCAACAAGGTTTTTCA
CTAGAGAATGCATTATATGCACTCAGCGCTGTGGGGCATTTTACTTTAGGTTGCGTATTGGAAGATCAAG
AGCATCAAGTCGCTAAAGAAGAAAGGGAAACACCTACTACTGATAGTATGCCGCCATTATTACGACAAGC
TATCGAATTATTTGATCACCAAGGTGCAGAGCCAGCCTTCTTATTCGGCCTTGAATTGATCATCTGCGGA
TTAGAAAAACAACTTAAATGTGAAAGTGGGTCTTGAGAGCTCGGACTGCTTAAGTCGCTCCATATGCTCG
TTCCCGGGCGAAATGAGCTGTTGACAATTAATCATCCGGCTCGTATAATGTGTGGAATTGTGAGCGGATA
ACAATTTCACACCAATTGAGTATTAACTATCGTTCAACTGATAGGGAGGCGCCGATGGTGAGCAAGGGCG
AGGAGGATAACATGGCCATCATCAAGGAGTTCATGCGCTTCAAGGTTCACATGGAGGGCTCCGTGAACGG
CCACGAGTTCGAGATCGAGGGCGAGGGCGAGGGCCGCCCCTACGAGGGCACCCAGACCGCCAAGCTGAAG
GTGACCAAGGGTGGCCCCCTGCCCTTCGCCTGGGACATCCTGTCCCCTCAGTTCATGTACGGCTCCAAGG
CCTACGTGAAGCACCCCGCCGACATCCCCGACTACTTGAAGCTGTCCTTCCCCGAGGGCTTCAAGTGGGA
GCGCGTGATGAACTTCGAGGACGGCGGCGTGGTGACCGTGACCCAGGACTCCTCCCTGCAAGACGGCGAG
TTCATCTACAAGGTGAAGCTGCGCGGCACCAACTTCCCCTCCGACGGCCCCGTAATGCAGAAGAAGACTA
TGGGCTGGGAGGCCTCCTCCGAGCGGATGTACCCCGAGGACGGCGCGCTGAAGGGCGAGATCAAGCAGAG
GCTGAAGCTGAAGGACGGCGGCCACTACGACGCTGAGGTCAAGACCACCTACAAGGCCAAGAAGCCCGTG
CAACTGCCCGGCGCGTACAACGTCAACATCAAGTTGGACATCACCTCCCACAACGAGGACTACACCATCG
TGGAACAGTACGAACGCGCCGAGGGCCGCCACTCCACCGGCGGCATGGACGAGCTGTATAAGTAAGATAT
CTATCGCCCTAGGGACCGTCTCGAGAGAATCAATATTAATCCAACGCGTGGCATCAAATAAAACGAAAGG
CTCAGTCGAAAGACTGGGCCTTTCGTTTTATCTGTTGTTTGTCGGTGAACGCTCTCCTGAGTAGGACAAA
TCCGCCGCCCTAGACTTAGGCGTTCGGCTGCGGCGAGCGGTATCAGCTCACTCAAAGGCGGTAATACGGT
TATCCACAGAATCAGGGGATAACGCAGGAAAGAACATGTGAGCAAAAGGCCAGCAAAAGGCCAGGAACCG
TAAAAAGGCCGCGTTGCTGGCGTTTTTCCATAGGCTCCGCCCCCCTGACGAGCATCACAAAAATCGACGC
TCAAGTCAGAGGTGGCGAAACCCGACAGGACTATAAAGATACCAGGCGTTTCCCCCTGGAAGCTCCCTCG
TGCGCTCTCCTGTTCCGACCCTGCCGCTTACCGGATACCTGTCCGCCTTTCTCCCTTCGGGAAGCGTGGC
GCTTTCTCATAGCTCACGCTGTAGGTATCTCAGTTCGGTGTAGGTCGTTCGCTCCAAGCTGGGCTGTCTG
CACGAACCCCCCGTTCAGCCCGACCGCTGCGCCTTATCCGGTAACTATCGTCTTGAGTCCAACCCGGTAA
GACACGACTTATCGCCACTGGCAGCAGCCACTGGTAACAGGATTAGCAGAGCGAGGTATGTAGGCGGTGC
TACAGAGTTCTTGAAGTGGTGGCCTAACTACGGCTACACTAGAAGGACAGTATTTGGTATCTGCGCTCTG
CTGAAGCCAGTTACCTTCGGAAAAAGAGTTGGTAGCTCTTGATCCGGCAAACAAACCACCGCTGGTAGCG
GTGGTTTTTTTGTTTGCAAGCAGCAGATTACGCGCAGAAAAAAAGGATCTCAAGAAGATCCTTTGATCTT
TTCTACGGGGTCTGACGCTCAGTGGAACGAAAACTCACGTTAAGGGATTTTGGTCATGGCTAGTGCTTGG
ATTCTCACCAATAAAAAACGCCCGGCGGCAACCGAGCGTTCTGAACAAATCCAGATGGAGTTCTGAGGTC
ATTACTGGATCTATCAACAGGAGTCCAAGCCAATTCTCGAACCCCAGAGTCCCGCTCAGAAGAACTCGTC
AAGAAGGCGATAGAAGGCGATGCGCTGCGAATCGGGAGCGGCGATACCGTAAAGCACGAGGAAGCGGTCA
GCCCATTCGCCGCCAAGCTCTTCAGCAATATCACGGGTAGCCAACGCTATGTCCTGATAGCGGTCCGCCA
CACCCAGCCGGCCACAGTCGATGAATCCAGAAAAGCGGCCATTTTCCACCATGATATTCGGCAAGCAGGC
ATCGCCGTGGGTCACGACGAGATCCTCGCCGTCGGGCATACGCGCCTTGAGCCTGGCGAACAGTTCGGCT
GGCGCGAGCCCCTGATGCTCTTCGTCCAGATCATCCTGATCGACAAGACCGGCTTCCATCCGAGTACGTG
CTCGCTCGATGCGATGTTTCGCTTGGTGGTCGAATGGGCAGGTAGCCGGATCAAGCGTATGCAGCCGCCG
CATTGCATCAGCCATGATGGATACTTTCTCGGCAGGAGCAAGGTGAGATGACAGGAGATCCTGCCCCGGC
ACTTCGCCCAATAGCAGCCAGTCCCTTCCCGCTTCAGTGACAACGTCGAGCACAGCCGCGCAAGGAACGC
CCGTCGTGGCCAGCCACGATAGCCGCGCTGCCTCGTCTTGCAGTTCATTCAGGGCACCGGACAGGTCGGT
CTTGACAAAAAGAACCGGGCGACCCTGCGCTGACAGCCGGAACACGGCGGCATCAGAGCAGCCGATTGTC
TGTTGTGCCCAGTCATAGCCGAATAGCCTCTCCACCCAAGCCGCCGGAGAACCTGCGTGCAATCCATCTT
GTTCAATCATGCGAAACGATCCTCATCCTGTCTCTTGATCAGATCTTGATCCCCTGCGCCATCAGATCCT
TGGCGGCAAGAAAGCCATCCAGTTTACTTTGCAGGGCTTCCCAACCTTACCAGAGGGCGGCCCAACTGGC
AATTCC
Features (pLannotate 1.2.2; 15 found; start..end, strand, type, name):
     58..771     -  CDS            hfriFP: hfriFP is a fluorescent protein published in 2013, derived from Herbaspirillum frisingense.
    823..896     -  promoter       PLtetO-1 promoter: modified phage lambda PL promoter with tet operator sites (Lutz and Bujard, 1997)
   1023..2102    -  CDS            lacI: lac repressor; lacI; The lac repressor binds to the lac operator to inhibit transcription in E. coli. This inhibition can be relieved by adding lactose or isopropyl-β-D-thiogalactopyranoside (IPTG).
   2148..2221    -  promoter       PLtetO-1 promoter: modified phage lambda PL promoter with tet operator sites (Lutz and Bujard, 1997)
   2253..2282    +  promoter       trc promoter: strong E. coli promoter; hybrid between the trp and lac UV5 promoters
   2290..2306    +  protein_bind   lac operator: The lac repressor binds to the lac operator to inhibit transcription in E. coli. This inhibition can be relieved by adding lactose or isopropyl-β-D-thiogalactopyranoside (IPTG). lac repressor encoded by lacI
   2353..2973    +  CDS            tetR: TETR2_ECOLX - Experimental evidence at protein level: Swiss-Prot protein existence level 1. TetR is the repressor of the tetracycline resistance element; its N-terminal region forms a helix-turn-helix structure and binds DNA. Binding of tetracycline to TetR reduces the repressor affinity for the tetracycline resistance gene (tetA) promoter operator sites. From Escherichia coli.
   3031..3060    +  promoter       trc promoter: strong E. coli promoter; hybrid between the trp and lac UV5 promoters
   3068..3084    +  protein_bind   lac operator: The lac repressor binds to the lac operator to inhibit transcription in E. coli. This inhibition can be relieved by adding lactose or isopropyl-β-D-thiogalactopyranoside (IPTG). lac repressor encoded by lacI
   3135..3842    +  CDS            mCherry: mCherry is a basic (constitutively fluorescent) red fluorescent protein published in 2004, derived from Discosoma sp.. It is reported to be a very rapidly-maturing monomer with low acid sensitivity.
   3905..3991    +  terminator     rrnB T1 terminator: Escherichia coli rrnB; transcription terminator T1 from the E. coli rrnB gene
   4155..4743    -  rep_origin     ori: high-copy-number ColE1/pMB1/pBR322/pUC origin of replication
   4831..4925    -  terminator     lambda t0 terminator: transcription terminator from phage lambda
   4959..5750    -  CDS            neo: KKA2_KLEPN - Also known as kan, nptII. Experimental evidence at protein level: Swiss-Prot protein existence level 1. Resistance to kanamycin, neomycin, paromomycin, ribostamycin, butirosin and gentamicin B. From Klebsiella pneumoniae.
   5782..5886    -  CDS            tnpA (fragment): TN5P_ECOLX - Also known as tnp. Experimental evidence at protein level: Swiss-Prot protein existence level 1. Mediates transposition of transposon Tn5 by a 'cut and paste' mechanism. First, the monomeric transposase binds the 19 bp inverted DNA repeats flanking the transposon. Then, dimerization of the DNA- bound transposase creates a synaptic DNA complex. After nicking of the first DNA strand, excision of the transposon proceeds through a series of intermediates. The transposase then mediates the insertion of the transposon at a new site by strand transfer. The activity of the wild- type tran
