[The description below was written by a language model from this plasmid's Addgene catalogue record and pLannotate feature annotations shown in this document.]
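Description:
pECJ3D is a bacterial expression plasmid built on the pKDL071 backbone that carries a genetic toggle switch for E. coli in which the LacI repressor is fused to a protein degradation tag (lacI-pdt3D). It replicates from a high-copy ColE1/pUC-type origin and is selected with kanamycin through an nptII (neo) gene, which is followed by a lambda t0 terminator. A short Tn5 transposase fragment annotated beside the marker is most likely a remnant of the resistance cassette's source rather than a functional element.

The circuit consists of two mutually repressing arms arranged divergently. On one strand, a PLtetO-1 promoter drives lacI-pdt3D, cloned between BsrGI and SacII sites, and a second PLtetO-1 promoter drives a fluorescent protein reading frame that the automated annotation labels hfriFP; the catalogue entry does not name this reporter, so that assignment should be treated cautiously. On the other strand, a trc promoter with a lac operator drives tetR, and a second trc/lac operator unit drives mCherry, ending at the rrnB T1 terminator. LacI therefore shuts off tetR and mCherry, while TetR shuts off lacI and its companion reporter, so each reporter marks one of the two mutually exclusive states. In general, IPTG relieves LacI repression and tetracycline-class inducers relieve TetR repression.

The tag itself is not annotated as a separate feature. According to the stated purpose and the associated work on tunable protein degradation in bacteria, tagging LacI makes one arm of the switch susceptible to targeted proteolysis, allowing controlled degradation of the repressor to be tested for its effect on the toggle's state. The record does not specify the protease involved or how the 3D variant differs from other tags.
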