Addgene plasmid #75467: pECJ3D
Purpose: Toggle switch plasmid containing lacI-pdt3D
Depositing lab: James Collins. Depositing organization: Boston University Medical Campus. Publication: Tunable protein degradation in bacteria. Cameron DE, Collins JJ. Nat Biotechnol. 2014 Dec;32(12):1276-81. doi: 10.1038/nbt.3053. Epub 2014 Nov 17. PubMed 25402616.
Backbone
  Vector backbone: pKDL071
  Vector type: Bacterial Expression
Growth in bacteria
  Bacterial resistance: Kanamycin, 50 μg/mL
  Growth temperature: 37°C
  Growth strain: DH5alpha
  Copy number: High Copy
Gene/Insert
  Gene/Insert name: lacI-pdt3D
  Species: E. coli
  Promoter: pLtetO
  Cloning method: Restriction Enzyme; 5′ cloning site BsrGI (not destroyed); 3′ cloning site SacII (not destroyed)
  Sequencing primers: 5′ TCCCTATCAGTGATAGAGATTGAC
Terms and licenses: Academic/Nonprofit Terms; Industry Terms: Not Available to Industry
How to cite: pECJ3D was a gift from James Collins (Addgene plasmid # 75467 ; http://n2t.net/addgene:75467 ; RRID:Addgene_75467)
