>Addgene plasmid #75467 | pECJ3D | addgene partial sequence | sequence record 146588 | GFP-R 5'-CCATCTAATTCAACAAGAATTGGGACAAC-3'
GTCTATGCTATGCTGATCTACAACTGGCATGCGGTCAGTGCGTCCTGCTGATGTGCTCAGTATCTCTATC
ACTGATAGGGATGTCAATCTCTATCACTGATAGGGAAACGTTTCGCAGAAGCTTCCGCAAGGTACCACTT
TGCCGCGGTTAAACTCGTCTTCTGTTCGCCTGGCCCGCGTTCAGCATATTGGGGGCCACTTCGTTGGTGT
TTTCTTCGTTTTTGTTCGCCGCCTGCCCGCTTTCCAGTCGGGAAACCTGTCGTGCCAGTTGCATTAATGA
ATCGGCCAACGCGCGGGGAGAGGCGGTTTGCGTATTGGGAGCCAGGGTGGTTTTTCTTTTCACCAGTGAG
ACGGGCAACAGTTGATTGCCCTTCACCGCCTGGCCCTGAGAGAGTTGCAGCAAGCGGTCCACGCTGGTTT
GCCCCAGCAGGCGAAAATCCTGTTTGATGGTGGTTAACGGCGGGATATAACATGAGCTGTCTTCGGTATC
GTCG
