>Addgene plasmid #75467 | pECJ3D | addgene partial sequence | sequence record 148066 | TetR-F1 5'-TTGATCACCAAGGTGCAGAG-3'
TGATCATCTGCGGATTAGAAAAACAACTTAAATGTGAAAGTGGGTCTTGAGAGCTCGGACTGCTTAAGTC
GCTCCATATGCTCGTTCCCGGGCGAAATGAGCTGTTGACAATTAATCATCCGGCTCGTATAATGTGTGGA
ATTGTGAGCGGATAACAATTTCACACCAATTGAGTATTAACTATCGTTCAACTGATAGGGAGGCGCCGAT
GGTGAGCAAGGGCGAGGAGGATAACATGGCCATCATCAAGGAGTTCATGCGCTTCAAGGTTCACATGGAG
GGCTCCGTGAACGGCCACGAGTTCGAGATCGAGGGCGAGGGCGAGGGCCGCCCCTACGAGGGCACCCAGA
CCGCCAAGCTGAAGGTGACCAAGGGTGGCCCCCTGCCCTTCGCCTGGGACATCCTGTCCCCTCAGTTCAT
GTACGGCTCCAAGGCCTACGTGAAGCACCCCGCCGACATCCCCGACTACTTGAAGCTGTCCTTCCCCGAG
GGCTTCAAGTGGGAGCGCGTGATGAACTTCGAGGACGGCGGCGTGGTGACCGTGACCCAGGACTCCTCCC
TGCAAGACGGCGAGTTCATCTACAAGGTGAAGCTGCGCGGCACCAACTTCCCCTCCGACGGCCCCGTAAT
GCAGAAGAAGACTATGGGCTGGGAGGCCTCCTCCGAGCGGATGTACCCCGAGGACGGCGCGCTGAAGGGC
GAGATCAAGCAGAGGCTGAAGCTGAAGGACGGCGGCCACTACGACGCTGAGGTCAAGACCACCTACAAGG
CCAAGAAGCCCGTGCAACTGCCCGGCGCGTACAACGTCAACATCAAGTTGGACATCACCTCCCACAACGA
GGACTACACCATCGTGGAACAGTACGAACGCGCCGAGGGCCGCCACTCCACCGGCGGCATGGACGAGCTG
TATAAGTAAGATATCTATCGCCCTAGGGACCGTCTCGAGAGAATCAATATTAATCCAA
